>Addgene plasmid #131729 | pcDNA3.1(+)- e18 LOF | addgene full sequence | sequence record 266392 | Addgene NGS Result
ATGTACGGGCCAGATATACGCGTTGACATTGATTATTGACTAGTTATTAATAGTAATCAATTACGGGGTC
ATTAGTTCATAGCCCATATATGGAGTTCCGCGTTACATAACTTACGGTAAATGGCCCGCCTGGCTGACCG
CCCAACGACCCCCGCCCATTGACGTCAATAATGACGTATGTTCCCATAGTAACGCCAATAGGGACTTTCC
ATTGACGTCAATGGGTGGAGTATTTACGGTAAACTGCCCACTTGGCAGTACATCAAGTGTATCATATGCC
AAGTACGCCCCCTATTGACGTCAATGACGGTAAATGGCCCGCCTGGCATTATGCCCAGTACATGACCTTA
TGGGACTTTCCTACTTGGCAGTACATCTACGTATTAGTCATCGCTATTACCATGGTGATGCGGTTTTGGC
AGTACATCAATGGGCGTGGATAGCGGTTTGACTCACGGGGATTTCCAAGTCTCCACCCCATTGACGTCAA
TGGGAGTTTGTTTTGGCACCAAAATCAACGGGACTTTCCAAAATGTCGTAACAACTCCGCCCCATTGACG
CAAATGGGCGGTAGGCGTGTACGGTGGGAGGTCTATATAAGCAGAGCTCTCTGGCTAACTAGAGAACCCA
CTGCTTACTGGCTTATCGAAATTAATACGACTCACTATAGGGAGACCCAAGCTGGCTAGCGTTTAAACTT
AAGCTTGGTACCGAGCTCGGATCCGCCACCATGGACTACAAGGATGACGATGACAAGCTCGATGGAGGAT
ACCCATACGATGTTCCAGATTACGCTGCTCGAGGTTATCAAACAAGTTTGTACAAAAAAGTTGGCAGGTA
CTCCCTGGCCGAGTCTCGGTGGCCTCCGGGCCTGGCAGTCATGAAGACAATAGATGATTTGCTGCGGTGT
GGAATTTGCTTCGAGTATTTCAACATTGCAATGATAATACCTCAGTGTTCACATAACTACTGCTCTCTCT
GTATAAGAAAATTTCTGTCCTATAAAACTCAGTGTCCAACTTGCTGTGTGACTGTCACAGAGCCGGATCT
GAAAAATAACCGCATATTAGATGAACTGGTAAAAAGCTTGAATTTTGCACGGAATCATCTGCTGCAGTTT
GCTTTAGAGTCACCAGCCAAATCTCCTGCTTCTTCCTCTTCAAAGAATCTTGCTGTCAAAGTATATACTC
CTGTAGCCTCCAGACAGTCTTTAAAGCAGGGGAGCAGGTTAATGGATAATTTCTTGATCAGAGAAATGAG
TGGTTCTACATCAGAGTTGTTGATAAAAGAAAATAAAAGCAAATTCAGCCCTCAAAAAGAGGCGAGCCCT
GCTGCAAAGACCAAAGAGACACGTTCTGTAGAAGAGATCGCTCCAGATCCCTCAGAGGCTAAGCGTCCTG
AGCCACCCTCGACATCCACTTTGAAACAAGTTACTAAAGTGGATTGTCCTGTTTGCGGGGTTAACATTCC
AGAAAGTCACATTAATAAGCATTTAGCCAGCTGTTTATCACGCGAAGAGAAGAAGGAAAGCCTCAGAAGT
TCTGTTCACAAAAGGAAGCCGCTGCCCAAAACTGTATACAATGCCCAATGCGATGCTTTGCATCCTAAAT
CAGCTGCTGAAATAGTTCAAGAAATCGAAAATATAGAGAAGACTAGGATGCGTCTTGAAGCTAGTAAACT
CAATGAAAGTGTAATGGTTTTTACAAAGGACCAAACAGAAAAGGAAATAGATGAAATCCACAGTAAATAT
CGTAAAAAACATAAGAGTGAATTTCAGCTTCTGGTGGATCAGGCTAGAAAAGGATACAAGAAAATTGCTG
GAATGTCACAAAAAACAGTAACAATAACAAAAGAAGATGAATCTACAGAAAAGCTATCTTCTGTATGCAT
GGGACAGGAAGATAATATGACCTCAGTAACAAACCACTTTTCTCAATCAAAGCTGGACTCCCCAGAGGAA
TTGGAACCTGACAGAGAAGAGGATTCTTCTAGCTGTATTGATATTCAAGAAGTTCTTTCTTCATCAGAAT
CAGATTCATGCAATAGTTCCAGTTCAGACATCATAAGAGATCTTTTAGAAGAAGAGGAAGCCTGGGAAGC
ATCACATAAAAACGATCTTCAAGACACAGAAATAAGTCCAAGACAGAATCGCCGCACAAGAGCCGCTGAA
AGTGCTGAGATTGAACCAAGAAACAAGCGTAAAAGGGATTAAGAATTCTGCAGATATCCAGCACAGTGGC
GGCCGCTCGAGTCTAGAGGGCCCGTTTAAACCCGCTGATCAGCCTCGACTGTGCCTTCTAGTTGCCAGCC
ATCTGTTGTTTGCCCCTCCCCCGTGCCTTCCTTGACCCTGGAAGGTGCCACTCCCACTGTCCTTTCCTAA
TAAAATGAGGAAATTGCATCGCATTGTCTGAGTAGGTGTCATTCTATTCTGGGGGGTGGGGTGGGGCAGG
ACAGCAAGGGGGAGGATTGGGAAGACAATAGCAGGCATGCTGGGGATGCGGTGGGCTCTATGGCTTCTGA
GGCGGAAAGAACCAGCTGGGGCTCTAGGGGGTATCCCC
[124 nt withheld, positions 2559-2682]
C
[91 nt withheld, positions 2684-2774]
A
[49 nt withheld, positions 2776-2824]
CCTTTGACGTTGGAGTCCACGTTCTTT
[37 nt withheld, positions 2852-2888]
ACCCTATCTCGGTCTATTCTTTTGATTTATAAGGGATTTTGCCGATTTCGGCCTATTGGTTAAAAAATGA
GCTGATTTAACAAAAATTTAACGCGAATTAATTCTGTGGAATGTGTGTCAGTTAGGGTGTGGAAAGTCCC
CAGGCTCCCCAGCAGGCAGAAGTATGCAAAGCATGCATCTCAATTAGTCAGCAACCAGGTGTGGAAAGTC
CCCAGGCTCCCCAGCAGGCAGAAGTATGCAAAGCATGCATCTCAATTAGTCAGCAACCATAGTCCCGCCC
CTAACTCCGCCCATCCCGCCCCTAACTCCGCCCAGTTCCGCCCATTCTCCGCCCCATGGCTGACTAATTT
TTTTTATTTATGCAGAGGCCGAGGCCGCCTCTGCCTCTGAGCTATTCCAGAAGTAGTGAGGAGGCTTTTT
TGGAGGCCTAGGCTTTTGCAAAAAGCTCCCGGGAGCTTGTATATCCATTTTCGGATCTGATCAAGAGACA
GGATGAGGATCGTTTCGCATGATTGAACAAGATGGATTGCACGCAGGTTCTCCGGCCGCTTGGGTGGAGA
GGCTATTCGGCTATGACTGGGCACAACAGACAATCGGCTGCTCTGATGCCGCCGTGTTCCGGCTGTCAGC
GCAGGGGCGCCCGGTTCTTTTTGTCAAGACCGACCTGTCCGGTGCCCTGAATGAACTGCAGGACGAGGCA
GCGCGGCTATCGTGGCTGGCCACGACGGGCGTTCCTTGCGCAGCTGTGCTCGACGTTGTCACTGAAGCGG
GAAGGGACTGGCTGCTATTGGGCGAAGTGCCGGGGCAGGATCTCCTGTCATCTCACCTTGCTCCTGCCGA
GAAAGTATCCATCATGGCTGATGCAATGCGGCGGCTGCATACGCTTGATCCGGCTACCTGCCCATTCGAC
CACCAAGCGAAACATCGCATCGAGCGAGCACGTACTCGGATGGAAGCCGGTCTTGTCGATCAGGATGATC
TGGACGAAGAGCATCAGGGGCTCGCGCCAGCCGAACTGTTCGCCAGGCTCAAGGCGCGCATGCCCGACGG
CGAGGATCTCGTCGTGACCCATGGCGATGCCTGCTTGCCGAATATCATGGTGGAAAATGGCCGCTTTTCT
GGATTCATCGACTGTGGCCGGCTGGGTGTGGCGGACCGCTATCAGGACATAGCGTTGGCTACCCGTGATA
TTGCTGAAGAGCTTGGCGGCGAATGGGCTGACCGCTTCCTCGTGCTTTACGGTATCGCCGCTCCCGATTC
GCAGCGCATCGCCTTCTATCGCCTTCTTGACGAGTTCTTCTGAGCGGGACTCTGGGGTTCGAAATGACCG
ACCAAGCGACGCCCAACCTGCCATCACGAGATTTCGATTCCACCGCCGCCTTCTATGAAAGGTTGGGCTT
CGGAATCGTTTTCCGGGACGCCGGCTGGATGATCCTCCAGCGCGGGGATCTCATGCTGGAGTTCTTCGCC
CACCCCAACTTGTTTATTGCAGCTTATAATGGTTACAAATAAAGCAATAGCATCACAAATTTCACAAATA
AAGCATTTTTTTCACTGCATTCTAGTTGTGGTTTGTCCAAACTCATCAATGTATCTTATCATGTCTGTAT
ACCGTCGACCTCTAGCTAGAGCTTGGCGTAATCATGGTCATAGCTGTTTCCTGTGTGAAATTGTTATCCG
CTCACAATTCCACACAACATACGAGCCGGAAGCATAAAGTGTAAAGCCTGGGGTGCCTAATGAGTGAGCT
AACTCACATTAATTGCGTTGCGCTCACTGCCCGCTTTCCAGTCGGGAAACCTGTCGTGCCAGCTGCATTA
ATGAATCGGCCAACGCGCGGGGAGAGGCGGTTTGCGTATTGGGCGCTCTTCCGCTTCCTCGCTCACTGAC
TCGCTGCGCTCGGTCGTTCGGCTGCGGCGAGCGGTATCAGCTCACTCAAAGGCGGTAATACGGTTATCCA
CAGAATCAGGGGATAACGCAGGAAAGAACATGTGAGCAAAAGGCCAGCAAAAGGCCAGGAACCGTAAAAA
GGCCGCGTTGCTGGCGTTTTTCCATAGGCTCCGCCCCCCTGACGAGCATCACAAAAATCGACGCTCAAGT
CAGAGGTGGCGAAACCCGACAGGACTATAAAGATACCAGGCGTTTCCCCCTGGAAGCTCCCTCGTGCGCT
CTCCTGTTCCGACCCTGCCGCTTACCGGATACCTGTCCGCCTTTCTCCCTTCGGGAAGCGTGGCGCTTTC
TCATAGCTCACGCTGTAGGTATCTCAGTTCGGTGTAGGTCGTTCGCTCCAAGCTGGGCTGTGTGCACGAA
CCCCCCGTTCAGCCCGACCGCTGCGCCTTATCCGGTAACTATCGTCTTGAGTCCAACCCGGTAAGACACG
ACTTATCGCCACTGGCAGCAGCCACTGGTAACAGGATTAGCAGAGCGAGGTATGTAGGCAGTGCTACAGA
GTTCTTGAAGTGGTGGCCTAACTACGGCTACACTAGAAGAACAGTATTTGGTATCTGCGCTCTGCTGAAG
CCAGTTACCTTCGGAAAAAGAGTTGGTAGCTCTTGATCCGGCAAACAAACCACCGCTGGTAGCGGTGGTT
TTTTTGTTTGCAAGCAGCAGATTACGCGCAGAAAAAAAGGATCTCAAGAAGATCCTTTGATCTTTTCTAC
GGGGTCTGACGCTCAGTGGAACGAAAACTCACGTTAAGGGATTTTGGTCATGAGATTATCAAAAAGGATC
TTCACCTAGATCCTTTTAAATTAAAAATGAAGTTTTAAATCAATCTAAAGTATATATGAGTAAACTTGGT
CTGACAGTTACCAATGCTTAATCAGTGAGGCACCTATCTCAGCGATCTGTCTATTTCGTTCATCCATAGT
TGCCTGACTCCCCGTCGTGTAGATAACTACGATACGGGAGGGCTTACCATCTGGCCCCAGTGCTGCAATG
ATACCGCGAGACCCACGCTCACCGGCTCCAGATTTATCAGCAATAAACCAGCCAGCCGGAAGGGCCGAGC
GCAGAAGTGGTCCTGCAACTTTATCCGCCTCCATCCAGTCTATTAATTGTTGCCGGGAAGCTAGAGTAAG
TAGTTCGCCAGTTAATAGTTTGCGCAACGTTGTTGCCATTGCTACAGGCATCGTGGTGTCACGCTCGTCG
TTTGGTATGGCTTCATTCAGCTCCGGTTCCCAACGATCAAGGCGAGTTACATGATCCCCCATGTTGTGCA
AAAAAGCGGTTAGCTCCTTCGGTCCTCCGATCGTTGTCAGAAGTAAGTTGGCCGCAGTGTTATCACTCAT
GGTTATGGCAGCACTGCATAATTCTCTTACTGTCATGCCATCCGTAAGATGCTTTTCTGTGACTGGTGAG
TACTCAACCAAGTCATTCTGAGAATAGTGTATGCGGCGACCGAGTTGCTCTTGCCCGGCGTCAATACGGG
ATAATACCGCGCCACATAGCAGAACTTTAAAAGTGCTCATCATTGGAAAACGTTCTTCGGGGCGAAAACT
CTCAAGGATCTTACCGCTGTTGAGATCCAGTTCGATGTAACCCACTCGTGCACCCAACTGATCTTCAGCA
TCTTTTACTTTCACCAGCGTTTCTGGGTGAGCAAAAACAGGAAGGCAAAATGCCGCAAAAAAGGGAATAA
GGGCGACACGGAAATGTTGAATACTCATACTCTTCCTTTTTCAATATTATTGAAGCATTTATCAGGGTTA
TTGTCTCATGAGCGGATACATATTTGAATGTATTTAGAAAAATAAACAAATAGGGGTTCCGCGCACATTT
CCCCGAAAAGTGCCACCTGACGTCGACGGATCGGGAGATCTCCCGATCCCCTATGGTGCACTCTCAGTAC
AATCTGCTCTGATGCCGCATAGTTAAGCCAGTATCTGCTCCCTGCTTGTGTGTTGGAGGTCGCTGAGTAG
TGCGCGAGCAAAATTTAAGCTACAACAAGGCAAGGCTTGACCGACAATTGCATGAAGAATCTGCTTAGGG
TTAGGCGTTTTGCGCTGCTTCGCG
Features (pLannotate 1.2.2; 23 found; start..end, strand, type, name):
     25..404     +  enhancer       CMV enhancer: human cytomegalovirus immediate early enhancer
    405..608     +  promoter       CMV promoter: human cytomegalovirus (CMV) immediate early promoter
    604..637     +  LTR            5' LTR (truncated) (fragment): truncated 5' long terminal repeat (LTR) from HIV-1
    653..671     +  promoter       T7 promoter: promoter for bacteriophage T7 RNA polymerase
    737..757     +  CDS            FLAG (fragment): FLAG® epitope tag, followed by an enterokinase cleavage site
    770..796     +  CDS            3xHA (fragment): three tandem HA epitope tags
    813..830     +  protein_bind   attB1 (fragment): mutant version of attB; core recombination site for the Gateway® BP reaction BP Clonase™
    842..2209    +  CDS            RAD18 (fragment): RAD18_HUMAN - Also known as RNF73. Experimental evidence at protein level: Swiss-Prot protein existence level 1. E3 ubiquitin-protein ligase involved in postreplication repair of UV-damaged DNA. Postreplication repair functions in gap- filling of a daughter strand on replication of damaged DNA. Associates to the E2 ubiquitin conjugating enzyme UBE2B to form the UBE2B-RAD18 ubiquitin ligase complex involved in mono-ubiquitination of DNA- associated PCNA on 'Lys-164'. Has ssDNA binding activity. From Homo sapiens (Human).
   2289..2513    +  polyA_signal   bGH poly(A) signal: bovine growth hormone polyadenylation signal
   2517..2538    +  promoter       SV40 promoter (fragment): SV40 enhancer and early promoter
   2559..2987    +  rep_origin     f1 ori (sequence partly withheld): f1 bacteriophage origin of replication; arrow indicates direction of (+) strand synthesis
   3001..3330    +  promoter       SV40 promoter: SV40 enhancer and early promoter
   3397..4188    +  CDS            neo: KKA2_KLEPN - Also known as kan, nptII. Experimental evidence at protein level: Swiss-Prot protein existence level 1. Resistance to kanamycin, neomycin, paromomycin, ribostamycin, butirosin and gentamicin B. From Klebsiella pneumoniae.
   4212..4370    +  CDS            ble (fragment): BLE_KLEPN - Experimental evidence at protein level: Swiss-Prot protein existence level 1. Binding protein with a strong affinity to the bleomycin family of antibiotics. Binds to CL990; an antimitotic-antibiotic compound. From Klebsiella pneumoniae.
   4365..4486    +  polyA_signal   SV40 poly(A) signal: SV40 polyadenylation signal
   4559..4575    -  protein_bind   lac operator: The lac repressor binds to the lac operator to inhibit transcription in E. coli. This inhibition can be relieved by adding lactose or isopropyl-β-D-thiogalactopyranoside (IPTG). lac repressor encoded by lacI
   4583..4613    -  promoter       lac promoter: promoter for the E. coli lac operon
   4628..4649    -  protein_bind   CAP binding site: CAP binding activates transcription in the presence of cAMP. E. coli catabolite activator protein
   4662..4754    -  CDS            lacI (fragment): lac repressor; lacI; The lac repressor binds to the lac operator to inhibit transcription in E. coli. This inhibition can be relieved by adding lactose or isopropyl-β-D-thiogalactopyranoside (IPTG).
   4937..5525    -  rep_origin     ori: high-copy-number ColE1/pMB1/pBR322/pUC origin of replication
   5696..6556    -  CDS            AmpR: β-lactamase; bla; confers resistance to ampicillin, carbenicillin, and related antibiotics
   6557..6661    -  promoter       AmpR promoter: bla
   6720..6772    -  misc_feature   bom (fragment): basis of mobility region from pBR322
