[The description below was written by a language model from this plasmid's Addgene catalogue record and pLannotate feature annotations shown in this document.]
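Description:
pcDNA3.1(+)- e18 LOF is a mammalian expression plasmid built on the pcDNA3.1(+) backbone that produces a loss-of-function version of "e18", an engineered variant of the human E3 ubiquitin ligase RAD18. It is propagated in E. coli through a high-copy ColE1/pUC-type origin with ampicillin selection from the AmpR (β-lactamase) gene, and it also carries an f1 phage origin. For selection in mammalian cells, the backbone provides a neomycin/kanamycin phosphotransferase gene driven by the SV40 enhancer/early promoter and terminated by an SV40 polyadenylation signal. The catalogue lists a total size of 6,821 bp, whereas the sequenced record is 6,902 nt, a small discrepancy that the record does not explain.

The expression cassette uses the CMV immediate-early enhancer and promoter, followed by a T7 promoter, and ends with the bovine growth hormone polyadenylation signal. The open reading frame begins with N-terminal FLAG and HA epitope tags for detection or immunoprecipitation. A residual attB1-like fragment then precedes the RAD18 coding sequence, which the record says was sourced from an ORFeome clone. The insert, e18/D221A, is about 1.4 kb. It encodes RAD18 lacking its SAP domain (the e18 modification) together with a D221A point mutation in the ubiquitin-binding zinc finger (UBZ), which the depositor describes as abolishing function.

The associated work concerns stimulation of CRISPR-mediated homology-directed repair by e18. This plasmid would therefore most plausibly serve as a negative control alongside active e18 in transfected human cells, although the record itself states only that it expresses the loss-of-function mutant.
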