Addgene plasmid #131729: pcDNA3.1(+)- e18 LOF
Purpose: Expresses a loss of function mutant of an engineered variant of RAD18 ("e18")
Depositing lab: Alberto Ciccia. Publication: Stimulation of CRISPR-mediated homology-directed repair by an engineered RAD18 variant. Nambiar TS, Billon P, Diedenhofen G, Hayward SB, Taglialatela A, Cai K, Huang JW, Leuzzi G, Cuella-Martin R, Palacios A, Gupta A, Egli D, Ciccia A. Nat Commun. 2019 Jul 30;10(1):3395. doi: 10.1038/s41467-019-11105-z. PubMed 31363085.
Backbone
  Vector backbone: pcDNA3.1(+)
  Backbone size w/o insert (bp): 5444
  Total vector size (bp): 6821
  Vector type: Mammalian Expression
Growth in bacteria
  Bacterial resistance: Ampicillin, 100 μg/mL
  Growth temperature: 37°C
  Growth strain: DH5alpha
  Copy number: Unknown
Gene/Insert
  Gene/Insert name: e18/D221A (Loss of function mutant of RAD18 with SAP domain deleted and UBZ point mutation)
  Species: H. sapiens (human)
  Insert size (bp): 1377
  GenBank ID: Gene ID: 56852
  Entrez Gene: RAD18 (a.k.a. RNF73)
  Promoter: CMV
  Tag / fusion protein: FLAG (N terminal on backbone); HA (N terminal on backbone)
  Cloning method: Ligation Independent Cloning
  Sequencing primers: 5′ CMV Forward
Resource information
  A portion of this plasmid was derived from a plasmid made by: RAD18 gene was obtained from the ORFeome v7 (ID:1782)
Terms and licenses: Academic/Nonprofit Terms; Industry Terms: Not Available to Industry
How to cite: pcDNA3.1(+)- e18 LOF was a gift from Alberto Ciccia (Addgene plasmid # 131729 ; http://n2t.net/addgene:131729 ; RRID:Addgene_131729)
